>Addgene plasmid #53996 | mEmerald-ARPp34-C-14 | depositor partial sequence | sequence record 84189 | insert sequence
GATCCGCTAGCGCTACCGGTCGCCACCATGGTGAGCAAGGGCGAGGAGCTGTTCACCGGGGTGGTGCCCA
TCCTGGTCGAGCTGGACGGCGACGTAAACGGCCACAAGTTCAGCGTGTCCGGCGAGGGCGAGGGCGATGC
CACCTACGGCAAGCTGACCCTGAAGTTCATCTGCACCACCGGCAAGCTGCCCGTGCCCTGGCCCACCCTC
GTGACCACCTTGACCTACGGCGTGCAGTGCTTCGCCCGCTACCCCGACCACATGAAGCAGCACGACTTCT
TCAAGTCCGCCATGCCCGAAGGCTACGTCCAGGAGCGCACCATCTTCTTCAAGGACGACGGCAACTACAA
GACCCGCGCCGAGGTGAAGTTCGAGGGCGACACCCTGGTGAACCGCATCGAGCTGAAGGGCATCGACTTC
AAGGAGGACGGCAACATCCTGGGGCACAAGCTGGAGTACAACTACAACAGCCACAAGGTCTATATCACCG
CCGACAAGCAGAAGAACGGCATCAAGGTGAACTTCAAGACCCGCCACAACATCGAGGACGGCAGCGTGCA
GCTCGCCGACCACTACCAGCAGAACACCCCCATCGGCGACGGCCCCGTGCTGCTGCCCGACAACCACTAC
CTGAGCACCCAGTCCAAGCTGAGCAAAGACCCCAACGAGAAGCGCGATCACATGGTCCTGCTGGAGTTCG
TGACCGCCGCCGGGATCACTCTCGGCATGGACGAGCTGTACAAGTCCGGAAGTGCTGGGAGCGCAAGCGG
AAGCGGAGGCTCCGGTATCCTGCTGGAGGTGAACAACCGCATCATCGAGGAGACGCTCGCGCTCAAGTTC
GAGAACGCAGCCGCCGGAAACAAACCGGAAGCAGTAGAAGTAACATTTGCAGATTTCGATGGGGTCCTCT
ATCATATTTCAAATCCTAATGGAGACAAAACAAAAGTGATGGTCAGTATTTCTTTGAAATTCTACAAGGA
ACTTCAGGCACATGGTGCTGATGAGTTATTAAAGAGGGTGTACGGGAGTTTCTTGGTAAATCCAGAATCA
GGATACAATGTCTCTTTGCTATATGACCTTGAAAATCTTCCGGCATCCAAGGATTCCATTGTGCATCAAG
CTGGCATGTTGAAGCGAAATTGTTTTGCCTCTGTCTTTGAAAAATACTTCCAATTCCAAGAAGAGGGCAA
GGAAGGAGAGAACAGGGCAGTTATCCATTATAGGGATGATGAGACCATGTATGTTGAGTCTAAAAAGGAC
AGAGTCACAGTAGTCTTCAGCACAGTGTTTAAGGATGACGACGATGTGGTCATTGGAAAGGTGTTCATGC
AGGAGTTCAAAGAAGGACGCAGAGCCAGCCACACAGCCCCACAGGTCCTCTTTAGCCACAGGGAACCTCC
TCTGGAGCTGAAAGACACAGACGCCGCTGTGGGTGACAACATTGGCTACATTACCTTTGTGCTGTTCCCT
CGTCACACCAATGCCAGTGCACGAGACAACACCATCAACCTGATCCACACGTTCCGGGACTACCTGCACT
ACCACATCAAGTGCTCTAAGGCCTATATTCACACACGTATGCGGGCGAAAACGTCTGACTTCCTCAAGGT
GCTGAACCGCGCACGCCCAGATGCCGAGAAAAAAGAAATGAAAACAATCACGGGGAAGACGTTTTCATCC
CGCTAAGGATCCACCGGATCTAGATAACTGATCATAATCAGCCATACCAC
