>Addgene plasmid #53996 | mEmerald-ARPp34-C-14 | addgene partial sequence | sequence record 87787 | EGFP-C 5'-CATGGTCCTGCTGGAGTTCGTG-3'
GGCATGGACGAGCTGTACAAGTCCGGAAGTGCTGGGAGCGCAAGCGGAAGCGGAGGCTCCGGTATCCTGC
TGGAGGTGAACAACCGCATCATCGAGGAGACGCTCGCGCTCAAGTTCGAGAACGCAGCCGCCGGAAACAA
ACCGGAAGCAGTAGAAGTAACATTTGCAGATTTCGATGGGGTCCTCTATCATATTTCAAATCCTAATGGA
GACAAAACAAAAGTGATGGTCAGTATTTCTTTGAAATTCTACAAGGAACTTCAGGCACATGGTGCTGATG
AGTTATTAAAGAGGGTGTACGGGAGTTTCTTGGTAAATCCAGAATCAGGATACAATGTCTCTTTGCTATA
TGACCTTGAAAATCTTCCGGCATCCAAGGATTCCATTGTGCATCAAGCTGGCATGTTGAAGCGAAATTGT
TTTGCCTCTGTCTTTGAAAAATACTTCCAATTCCAAGAAGAGGGCAAGGAAGGAGAGAACAGGGCAGTTA
TCCATTATAGGGATGATGAGACCATGTATGTTGAGTCTAAAAAGGACAGAGTCACAGTAGTCTTCAGCAC
AGTGTTTAAGGATGACGACGATGTGGTCATTGGAAAGGTGTTCATGCAGGAGTTCAAAGAAGGACGCAGA
GCCAGCCACACAGCCCCACAGGTCCTCTTTAGCCACAGGGAACCTCCTCTGGAGCTGAAAGACACAGACG
CCGCTGTGGGTGACAACATTGGCTACATTACCTTTGTGCTGTTCCCTCGTCACACCAATGCCAGTGCACG
AGACAACACCATCAACCTGATCCACACGTTCCGGGACTACCTGCACTACCACATCAAGTGCTCTAAGGCC
TATATTCACACACGTATGCGGGCGAAAACGTCTGACTTCCTCAAGGTGCTGAACCGCGCACGCCCAGATG
CCGAGAAA
