[The description below was written by a language model from this plasmid's Addgene catalogue record.]
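Description:
mEmerald-ARPp34-C-14 is a mammalian expression plasmid built on the mEmerald-C1 backbone (about 4.75 kb without the insert), a C1-type fluorescent protein fusion vector in which the gene of interest is placed downstream of the fluorescent protein coding sequence. It is maintained in E. coli as a high-copy plasmid under kanamycin selection. It also carries a neomycin resistance marker, so transfected mammalian cells can be selected with G418 if stable lines are wanted. The record does not name the origin of replication or list individual features, and the cloning method is given as unknown. The listed sequencing primers point to a CMV promoter upstream of the cassette and an SV40 polyadenylation signal downstream.

The insert is human ARPp34, the ARPC2 gene (also known as p34-Arc or ARC34), which encodes the p34 subunit of the Arp2/3 complex that nucleates branched actin filaments. It is expressed from the CMV promoter as a fusion with mEmerald at its N terminus. mEmerald is a bright green GFP derivative, with recorded excitation and emission maxima of 487 nm and 509 nm. The "C-14" suffix may denote the fusion orientation and linker length, but the record does not define it.

The stated purpose is localization. The fusion serves as a green fluorescent marker for actin-related protein, allowing Arp2/3-containing structures to be visualized by fluorescence microscopy in transfected mammalian cells.
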