Addgene plasmid #53996: mEmerald-ARPp34-C-14
Purpose: Localization: Actin Related Protein, Excitation: 487, Emission: 509
Depositing lab: Michael Davidson. Depositing organization: Florida State University, Tallahassee.
Backbone
  Vector backbone: mEmerald-C1
  Backbone size w/o insert (bp): 4750
  Vector type: Mammalian Expression
  Selectable markers: Neomycin (select with G418)
Growth in bacteria
  Bacterial resistance: Kanamycin, 50 μg/mL
  Growth temperature: 37°C
  Growth strain: DH5alpha
  Copy number: High Copy
Gene/Insert
  Gene/Insert name: ARPp34 (alt name: NM_152862)
  Species: H. sapiens (human)
  Entrez Gene: ARPC2 (a.k.a. ARC34, PNAS-139, PRO2446, p34-Arc)
  Promoter: CMV
  Tag / fusion protein: mEmerald (N terminal on backbone)
  Cloning method: Unknown
  Sequencing primers: 5′ CMV-F; 3′ SV40pA-R
Terms and licenses: Academic/Nonprofit Terms; Industry Terms
Depositor comments: . Excitation = 487; Emission = 509. Localization data: Actin Related Protein
How to cite: mEmerald-ARPp34-C-14 was a gift from Michael Davidson (Addgene plasmid # 53996 ; http://n2t.net/addgene:53996 ; RRID:Addgene_53996)
